Addgene plasmid #56641: mPapaya-Clathrin-15
Purpose: Localization: Clathrin Vesicles, Excitation: 530, Emission: 541
Depositing lab: Michael Davidson. Depositing organization: Florida State University, Tallahassee. Publication: An engineered monomeric Zoanthus sp. yellow fluorescent protein. Hoi H, Howe ES, Ding Y, Zhang W, Baird MA, Sell BR, Allen JR, Davidson MW, Campbell RE. Chem Biol. 2013 Oct 24;20(10):1296-304. doi: 10.1016/j.chembiol.2013.08.008. Epub 2013 Oct 3. PubMed 24094838.
Backbone
  Vector backbone: mPapaya
  Backbone size w/o insert (bp): 4750
  Vector type: Mammalian Expression
  Selectable markers: Neomycin (select with G418)
Growth in bacteria
  Bacterial resistance: Kanamycin, 50 μg/mL
  Growth temperature: 37°C
  Growth strain: DH5alpha
  Copy number: High Copy
Gene/Insert
  Gene/Insert name: Clathrin (alt name: NM_001834.2)
  Species: H. sapiens (human)
  Entrez Gene: CLTB (a.k.a. LCB)
  Promoter: CMV
  Tag / fusion protein: mPapaya (N terminal on backbone)
  Cloning method: Unknown
  Sequencing primers: 5′ CMV-F; 3′ SV40pA-R
Terms and licenses: Academic/Nonprofit Terms; Industry Terms: Not Available to Industry
Depositor comments: . Excitation = 530; Emission = 541
How to cite: mPapaya-Clathrin-15 was a gift from Michael Davidson (Addgene plasmid # 56641 ; http://n2t.net/addgene:56641 ; RRID:Addgene_56641)
