[The description below was written by a language model from this plasmid's Addgene catalogue record and pLannotate feature annotations shown in this document.]
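Description:
mPapaya-Clathrin-15 is a mammalian expression plasmid that produces human clathrin light chain B (CLTB) fused at its N terminus to mPapaya, a monomeric yellow fluorescent protein engineered from a Zoanthus sp. protein. The assembled sequence is 5,346 nt and has the layout of a C1-type fluorescent protein fusion vector. A CMV immediate early enhancer and promoter drive the mPapaya coding sequence (matched by the annotation software to the variant mPapaya0.6). This is followed by a 45 nt remnant of the multiple cloning site, which presumably encodes the 15-residue linker implied by the "15" in the name, and then by the CLTB open reading frame. Transcripts terminate at an SV40 polyadenylation signal. The short large T antigen, ble and bGH poly(A) fragments in the feature table are most likely backbone remnants or partial matches rather than functional elements.

The plasmid is propagated in E. coli from a high-copy ColE1/pUC-type origin under kanamycin selection. A single Tn5 NeoR/KanR gene serves both hosts. The bacterial AmpR (bla) promoter expresses it in E. coli, while the SV40 enhancer/early promoter and an HSV TK poly(A) signal allow G418 selection of stably transfected mammalian cells. An f1 origin is also present and allows single-stranded DNA production.

The construct is a localization marker for clathrin-coated pits and vesicles. After transfection, the tagged light chain is expected to incorporate into clathrin coats, allowing live or fixed-cell imaging of endocytic and trafficking structures in the yellow channel. The record gives excitation at 530 nm and emission at 541 nm. The cloning method is not recorded.
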