Features (pLannotate 1.2.2; 15 found; start..end, strand, type, name):
     61..364     +  enhancer       CMV enhancer: human cytomegalovirus immediate early enhancer
    365..568     +  promoter       CMV promoter: human cytomegalovirus (CMV) immediate early promoter
    613..1323    +  CDS            mPapaya0.6: mPapaya0.6 is a fluorescent protein published in 2013, derived from Zoanthus sp.. It is reported to be a monomer.
   1324..1368    +  misc_feature   MCS (fragment): multiple cloning site
   1369..2001    +  CDS            CLTB (fragment): CLCB_HUMAN - Experimental evidence at protein level: Swiss-Prot protein existence level 1. Clathrin is the major protein of the polyhedral coat of coated pits and vesicles. From Homo sapiens (Human).
   2027..2111    +  CDS            large T antigen (fragment): large T antigen from SV40 (simian virus 40)
   2134..2255    +  polyA_signal   SV40 poly(A) signal: SV40 polyadenylation signal
   2289..2717    -  rep_origin     f1 ori (sequence partly withheld): f1 bacteriophage origin of replication; arrow indicates direction of (+) strand synthesis
   2744..2848    +  promoter       AmpR promoter: bla
   2850..3207    +  promoter       SV40 promoter: SV40 enhancer and early promoter
   3242..4036    +  CDS            NeoR/KanR: aminoglycoside phosphotransferase from Tn5; aph(3')-II (or nptII); confers resistance to neomycin, kanamycin, and G418 (Geneticin®)
   4057..4209    +  CDS            ble (fragment): BLE_KLEPN - Experimental evidence at protein level: Swiss-Prot protein existence level 1. Binding protein with a strong affinity to the bleomycin family of antibiotics. Binds to CL990; an antimitotic-antibiotic compound. From Klebsiella pneumoniae.
   4268..4315    +  polyA_signal   HSV TK poly(A) signal: herpes simplex virus thymidine kinase polyadenylation signal (Cole and Stacy, 1985)
   4406..4422    -  polyA_signal   bGH poly(A) signal (fragment): bovine growth hormone polyadenylation signal
   4644..5232    +  rep_origin     ori: high-copy-number ColE1/pMB1/pBR322/pUC origin of replication
>Addgene plasmid #56641 | mPapaya-Clathrin-15 | addgene full sequence | sequence record 136768 | Addgene assembled sequence
TAGTTATTAATAGTAATCAATTACGGGGTCATTAGTTCATAGCCCATATATGGAGTTCCGCGTTACATAA
CTTACGGTAAATGGCCCGCCTGGCTGACCGCCCAACGACCCCCGCCCATTGACGTCAATAATGACGTATG
TTCCCATAGTAACGCCAATAGGGACTTTCCATTGACGTCAATGGGTGGAGTATTTACGGTAAACTGCCCA
CTTGGCAGTACATCAAGTGTATCATATGCCAAGTACGCCCCCTATTGACGTCAATGACGGTAAATGGCCC
GCCTGGCATTATGCCCAGTACATGACCTTATGGGACTTTCCTACTTGGCAGTACATCTACGTATTAGTCA
TCGCTATTACCATGGTGATGCGGTTTTGGCAGTACATCAATGGGCGTGGATAGCGGTTTGACTCACGGGG
ATTTCCAAGTCTCCACCCCATTGACGTCAATGGGAGTTTGTTTTGGCACCAAAATCAACGGGACTTTCCA
AAATGTCGTAACAACTCCGCCCCATTGACGCAAATGGGCGGTAGGCGTGTACGGTGGGAGGTCTATATAA
GCAGAGCTGGTTTAGTGAACCGTCAGATCCGCTAGCGCTACCGGTCGCCACCATGGTGAGCAAGGGCGAG
GGGCAATCGAAGCATGGGCTAAAGGAGGAGATGACGGTGAAGTACCACATGGAAGGTTGCGTTAATGGTC
ACAAATTTGTCATTACTGGAGAGGGCATTGGAAACCCTTTTAAGGGTAAGCAAACTGCAAATTTGTGTGT
GATAGAAGGAGGCCCGCTGCCGTTCTCGGAGGACATTTTAAGTCCGGGTTTTAAATATGGTGACCGGATT
TTCACAGAGTACCCACAGGATATTGTAGATTACTTCAAGAACTCATGTCCAGCGGGCTATACGTGGGAAA
GGAGCTTCCTCTTTGAGGACGGAGCGGTCTGTCGATGCAACGTGGACATAACAGTCTCTGAAAAGGAGAA
CTGCATCTATCACAAAAGTATCTTCAGAGGGGTGAATTTTCCCGCCGACGGCCCCGTAATGAAGAAAATG
ACCACTAATTGGGAAGCTAGTACCGAGAAAATTGTGCCTGTTCCAAAGCAAGGGATATTAAAAGGAAAGG
TCAAAATGTACCTATTGCTGAAGGATGGCGGTCGTTATCATTGCCAGTTTGATACGGTATATAAAGCTAA
ATCAGTGCCCTCCAAGATGCCAGAATGGCATTTTATACAGCATAAGCTCCTTAGGGAGGACCGCTCTGAT
GCTAAAAACCAGAAATGGCAATTAACAGAACATGCAATCGCAGGCATGGACGAGCTGTACAAGTCCGGAC
TCAGATCTCGAGCTCAAGCTTCGAATTCTGCAGTCGACATGGCTGATGACTTTGGCTTCTTCTCGTCGTC
GGAGAGTGGTGCCCCGGAGGCGGCGGAGGAGGACCCGGCGGCCGCCTTCCTGGCCCAGCAGGAGAGCGAG
ATTGCAGGCATAGAGAACGACGAGGGCTTCGGGGCACCTGCCGGCAGCCATGCGGCCCCCGCACAGCCGG
GCCCCACGAGTGGGGCTGGTTCTGAGGACATGGGGACCACAGTCAATGGAGATGTGTTTCAGGAGGCCAA
CGGTCCTGCTGATGGCTACGCAGCCATTGCCCAGGCTGACAGGCTGACCCAGGAGCCTGAGAGCATCCGC
AAGTGGCGAGAGGAGCAGAGGAAACGGCTGCAAGAGCTGGATGCTGCATCTAAGGTCACGGAACAGGAAT
GGCGGGAGAAGGCCAAGAAGGACCTGGAGGAGTGGAACCAGCGCCAGAGTGAACAAGTAGAGAAGAACAA
GATCAACAACCGGGCATCCGAGGAGGCTTTCGTGAAGGAATCCAAGGAGGAGACCCCAGGCACAGAGTGG
GAGAAGGTGGCCCAGCTATGTGACTTCAACCCCAAGAGCAGCAAGCAGTGCAAAGATGTGTCCCGCCTGC
GCTCGGTGCTCATGTCCCTGAAGCAGACGCCACTGTCCCGCTAGGGATCCACCGGATCTAGATAACTGAT
CATAATCAGCCATACCACATTTGTAGAGGTTTTACTTGCTTTAAAAAACCTCCCACACCTCCCCCTGAAC
CTGAAACATAAAATGAATGCAATTGTTGTTGTTAACTTGTTTATTGCAGCTTATAATGGTTACAAATAAA
GCAATAGCATCACAAATTTCACAAATAAAGCATTTTTTTCACTGCATTCTAGTTGTGGTTTGTCCAAACT
CATCAATGTATCTTAAGGCGTAAATTGTAAGCGTTAATATTTTGTTAAAATTCGCGTTAAATTTTTGTTA
AATCAGCTCATTTTTTAACCAATAGGCCGAAATCGGCAAAATCCCTTATAAATCAAAAGAATAGACCGAG
ATAGGGT
[37 nt withheld, positions 2388-2424]
AAAGAACGTGGACTCCAACGTCAAAGG
[49 nt withheld, positions 2452-2500]
T
[91 nt withheld, positions 2502-2592]
G
[124 nt withheld, positions 2594-2717]
CAGGTGGCACTTTTCGGGGAAATGTGCGCGGAACCCCTATTTGTTTATTTTTCTAAATACATTCAAATAT
GTATCCGCTCATGAGACAATAACCCTGATAAATGCTTCAATAATATTGAAAAAGGAAGAGTCCTGAGGCG
GAAAGAACCAGCTGTGGAATGTGTGTCAGTTAGGGTGTGGAAAGTCCCCAGGCTCCCCAGCAGGCAGAAG
TATGCAAAGCATGCATCTCAATTAGTCAGCAACCAGGTGTGGAAAGTCCCCAGGCTCCCCAGCAGGCAGA
AGTATGCAAAGCATGCATCTCAATTAGTCAGCAACCATAGTCCCGCCCCTAACTCCGCCCATCCCGCCCC
TAACTCCGCCCAGTTCCGCCCATTCTCCGCCCCATGGCTGACTAATTTTTTTTATTTATGCAGAGGCCGA
GGCCGCCTCGGCCTCTGAGCTATTCCAGAAGTAGTGAGGAGGCTTTTTTGGAGGCCTAGGCTTTTGCAAA
GATCGATCAAGAGACAGGATGAGGATCGTTTCGCATGATTGAACAAGATGGATTGCACGCAGGTTCTCCG
GCCGCTTGGGTGGAGAGGCTATTCGGCTATGACTGGGCACAACAGACAATCGGCTGCTCTGATGCCGCCG
TGTTCCGGCTGTCAGCGCAGGGGCGCCCGGTTCTTTTTGTCAAGACCGACCTGTCCGGTGCCCTGAATGA
ACTGCAAGACGAGGCAGCGCGGCTATCGTGGCTGGCCACGACGGGCGTTCCTTGCGCAGCTGTGCTCGAC
GTTGTCACTGAAGCGGGAAGGGACTGGCTGCTATTGGGCGAAGTGCCGGGGCAGGATCTCCTGTCATCTC
ACCTTGCTCCTGCCGAGAAAGTATCCATCATGGCTGATGCAATGCGGCGGCTGCATACGCTTGATCCGGC
TACCTGCCCATTCGACCACCAAGCGAAACATCGCATCGAGCGAGCACGTACTCGGATGGAAGCCGGTCTT
GTCGATCAGGATGATCTGGACGAAGAGCATCAGGGGCTCGCGCCAGCCGAACTGTTCGCCAGGCTCAAGG
CGAGCATGCCCGACGGCGAGGATCTCGTCGTGACCCATGGCGATGCCTGCTTGCCGAATATCATGGTGGA
AAATGGCCGCTTTTCTGGATTCATCGACTGTGGCCGGCTGGGTGTGGCGGACCGCTATCAGGACATAGCG
TTGGCTACCCGTGATATTGCTGAAGAGCTTGGCGGCGAATGGGCTGACCGCTTCCTCGTGCTTTACGGTA
TCGCCGCTCCCGATTCGCAGCGCATCGCCTTCTATCGCCTTCTTGACGAGTTCTTCTGAGCGGGACTCTG
GGGTTCGAAATGACCGACCAAGCGACGCCCAACCTGCCATCACGAGATTTCGATTCCACCGCCGCCTTCT
ATGAAAGGTTGGGCTTCGGAATCGTTTTCCGGGACGCCGGCTGGATGATCCTCCAGCGCGGGGATCTCAT
GCTGGAGTTCTTCGCCCACCCTAGGGGGAGGCTAACTGAAACACGGAAGGAGACAATACCGGAAGGAACC
CGCGCTATGACGGCAATAAAAAGACAGAATAAAACGCACGGTGTTGGGTCGTTTGTTCATAAACGCGGGG
TTCGGTCCCAGGGCTGGCACTCTGTCGATACCCCACCGAGACCCCATTGGGGCCAATACGCCCGCGTTTC
TTCCTTTTCCCCACCCCACCCCCCAAGTTCGGGTGAAGGCCCAGGGCTCGCAGCCAACGTCGGGGCGGCA
GGCCCTGCCATAGCCTCAGGTTACTCATATATACTTTAGATTGATTTAAAACTTCATTTTTAATTTAAAA
GGATCTAGGTGAAGATCCTTTTTGATAATCTCATGACCAAAATCCCTTAACGTGAGTTTTCGTTCCACTG
AGCGTCAGACCCCGTAGAAAAGATCAAAGGATCTTCTTGAGATCCTTTTTTTCTGCGCGTAATCTGCTGC
TTGCAAACAAAAAAACCACCGCTACCAGCGGTGGTTTGTTTGCCGGATCAAGAGCTACCAACTCTTTTTC
CGAAGGTAACTGGCTTCAGCAGAGCGCAGATACCAAATACTGTCCTTCTAGTGTAGCCGTAGTTAGGCCA
CCACTTCAAGAACTCTGTAGCACCGCCTACATACCTCGCTCTGCTAATCCTGTTACCAGTGGCTGCTGCC
AGTGGCGATAAGTCGTGTCTTACCGGGTTGGACTCAAGACGATAGTTACCGGATAAGGCGCAGCGGTCGG
GCTGAACGGGGGGTTCGTGCACACAGCCCAGCTTGGAGCGAACGACCTACACCGAACTGAGATACCTACA
GCGTGAGCTATGAGAAAGCGCCACGCTTCCCGAAGGGAGAAAGGCGGACAGGTATCCGGTAAGCGGCAGG
GTCGGAACAGGAGAGCGCACGAGGGAGCTTCCAGGGGGAAACGCCTGGTATCTTTATAGTCCTGTCGGGT
TTCGCCACCTCTGACTTGAGCGTCGATTTTTGTGATGCTCGTCAGGGGGGCGGAGCCTATGGAAAAACGC
CAGCAACGCGGCCTTTTTACGGTTCCTGGCCTTTTGCTGGCCTTTTGCTCACATGTTCTTTCCTGCGTTA
TCCCCTGATTCTGTGGATAACCGTATTACCGCCATGCAT
