>Addgene plasmid #56641 | mPapaya-Clathrin-15 | addgene partial sequence | sequence record 136766 | CMV-F 5'-CGCAAATGGGCGGTAGGCGTG-3'
ACCGTCAGATCCGCTAGCGCTACCGGTCGCCACCATGGTGAGCAAGGGCGAGGGGCAATCGAAGCATGGG
CTAAAGGAGGAGATGACGGTGAAGTACCACATGGAAGGTTGCGTTAATGGTCACAAATTTGTCATTACTG
GAGAGGGCATTGGAAACCCTTTTAAGGGTAAGCAAACTGCAAATTTGTGTGTGATAGAAGGAGGCCCGCT
GCCGTTCTCGGAGGACATTTTAAGTCCGGGTTTTAAATATGGTGACCGGATTTTCACAGAGTACCCACAG
GATATTGTAGATTACTTCAAGAACTCATGTCCAGCGGGCTATACGTGGGAAAGGAGCTTCCTCTTTGAGG
ACGGAGCGGTCTGTCGATGCAACGTGGACATAACAGTCTCTGAAAAGGAGAACTGCATCTATCACAAAAG
TATCTTCAGAGGGGTGAATTTTCCCGCCGACGGCCCCGTAATGAAGAAAATGACCACTAATTGGGAAGCT
AGTACCGAGAAAATTGTGCCTGTTCCAAAGCAAGGGATATTAAAAGGAAAGGTCAAAATGTACCTATTGC
TGAAGGATGGCGGTCGTTATCATTGCCAGTTTGATACGGTATATAAAGCTAAATCAGTGCCCTCCAAGAT
GCCAGAATGGCATTTTATACAGCATAAGCTCCTTAGGGAGGACCGCTCTGATGCTAAAAACCAGAAATGG
CAATTAACAGAACATGCAATCGCAGGCATGGACGAGCTGTACAAGTCCGGACTCAGATCTCGAGCTCAAG
CTTCGAATTCTGCAGTCGACATGGCTGATGACTTTGGCTTCTTCTCGTCGTCGGAGAGTGGTGCCCCGGA
GGCGGCGGAGGAGGACCCGGCGGCCGCCTTCCTGGCCCAGCAGGAGAGCGAGATTGC
