>Addgene plasmid #56641 | mPapaya-Clathrin-15 | addgene partial sequence | sequence record 136767 | SV40pA-R 5'-GAAATTTGTGATGCTATTGC-3'
AACAAGTTAACAACAACAATTGCATTCATTTTATGTTTCAGGTTCAGGGGGAGGTGTGGGAGGTTTTTTA
AAGCAAGTAAAACCTCTACAAATGTGGTATGGCTGATTATGATCAGTTATCTAGATCCGGTGGATCCCTA
GCGGGACAGTGGCGTCTGCTTCAGGGACATGAGCACCGAGCGCAGGCGGGACACATCTTTGCACTGCTTG
CTGCTCTTGGGGTTGAAGTCACATAGCTGGGCCACCTTCTCCCACTCTGTGCCTGGGGTCTCCTCCTTGG
ATTCCTTCACGAAAGCCTCCTCGGATGCCCGGTTGTTGATCTTGTTCTTCTCTACTTGTTCACTCTGGCG
CTGGTTCCACTCCTCCAGGTCCTTCTTGGCCTTCTCCCGCCATTCCTGTTCCGTGACCTTAGATGCAGCA
TCCAGCTCTTGCAGCCGTTTCCTCTGCTCCTCTCGCCACTTGCGGATGCTCTCAGGCTCCTGGGTCAGCC
TGTCAGCCTGGGCAATGGCTGCGTAGCCATCAGCAGGACCGTTGGCCTCCTGAAACACATCTCCATTGAC
TGTGGTCCCCATGTCCTCAGAACCAGCCCCACTCGTGGGGCCCGGCTGTGCGGGGGCCGCATGGCTGCCG
GCAGGTGCCCCGAAGCCCTCGTCGTTCTCTATGCCTGCAATCTCGCTCTCCTGCTGGGCCAGGAAGGCGG
CCGCCGGGTCCTCCTCCGCCGCCTCCGGGGCACCACTCTCCGACGACGAGAAGAAGCCAAAGTCATCAGC
CATGTCGACTGCAGAATTCGAAGCTTGAGCTCGAGATCTGAGTCCGGACTTGTACAGCTCGTCCATGCCT
GCGATTGCATGTTCTGTTAATTGCCATTTCTGGTTTTTAGCATCAGAGCGGTCCTCCCTAAGGAGCTTAT
GCTGTATAAAATGCCATTCTGGCATCTTGGAGGGCACTGATTTAGCTTTATATACCGTATCAAACTGGCA
ATGA
